Addgene plasmid #116441: pHAGE-NOTCH2NL-R87M
Purpose: Lentiviral expression of NOTCH2NL R87M
Depositing lab: Gordon Mills & Kenneth Scott. Depositing organization: Baylor College of Medicine. Publication: Systematic Functional Annotation of Somatic Mutations in Cancer. Ng PK, Li J, Jeong KJ, Shao S, Chen H, Tsang YH, Sengupta S, Wang Z, Bhavana VH, Tran R, Soewito S, Minussi DC, Moreno D, Kong K, Dogruluk T, Lu H, Gao J, Tokheim C, Zhou DC, Johnson AM, Zeng J, Ip CKM, Ju Z, Wester M, Yu S, Li Y, Vellano CP, Schultz N, Karchin R, Ding L, Lu Y, Cheung LWT, Chen K, Shaw KR, Meric-Bernstam F, Scott KL, Yi S, Sahni N, Liang H, Mills GB. Cancer Cell. 2018 Mar 12;33(3):450-462.e10. doi: 10.1016/j.ccell.2018.01.021. PubMed 29533785.
Backbone
  Vector backbone: pHAGE
  Vector type: Lentiviral
Growth in bacteria
  Bacterial resistance: Ampicillin, 100 μg/mL
  Growth temperature: 37°C
  Growth strain: Stbl3
  Copy number: High Copy
Gene/Insert
  Gene/Insert name: NOTCH2NL
  Species: H. sapiens (human)
  Mutation: R87M
  Entrez Gene: NOTCH2NLA (a.k.a. N2N, NOTCH2NL)
  Cloning method: Gateway Cloning
Terms and licenses: Academic/Nonprofit Terms; Industry Terms: Not Available to Industry
How to cite: pHAGE-NOTCH2NL-R87M was a gift from Gordon Mills & Kenneth Scott (Addgene plasmid # 116441 ; http://n2t.net/addgene:116441 ; RRID:Addgene_116441)
