[The description below was written by a language model from this plasmid's Addgene catalogue record and pLannotate feature annotations shown in this document.]
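Description:
pHAGE-NOTCH2NL-R87M is a lentiviral expression plasmid built on the pHAGE backbone that carries the human NOTCH2NL (NOTCH2NLA) open reading frame with an R87M point mutation. It is maintained in E. coli as a high-copy plasmid through a ColE1/pUC-type origin and selected with ampicillin via the β-lactamase gene. The record lists a recombination-deficient strain as host, which is usual for LTR-containing plasmids.

The transfer cassette lies between a truncated HIV-1 5' LTR and a self-inactivating ΔU3 3' LTR. It includes the Ψ packaging signal with an adjoining gag fragment, the Rev response element for nuclear export of the genomic RNA, and the cPPT/CTS, which aids nuclear import of the reverse-transcribed genome. Packaging functions are not encoded on the plasmid and must be supplied in trans.

Within the provirus, the constitutive human EF-1α promoter drives the NOTCH2NL coding sequence. This sequence was introduced by Gateway cloning and is flanked by attB1 and attB2 sites. Downstream are short T3 and T7 promoter sequences, an attB4 fragment and a V5 epitope sequence. The V5 sequence is well separated from the insert, and the record does not show whether it is fused in frame to the protein. An EMCV IRES then allows EGFP to be translated from the same transcript, so transduced cells can be identified by fluorescence, and a WPRE enhances transcript expression. No mammalian drug-selection marker is annotated.

The construct is intended for stable lentiviral expression of this variant in mammalian cells. It comes from a systematic effort to functionally annotate somatic mutations found in cancer.
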