Features (pLannotate 1.2.2; 30 found; start..end, strand, type, name):
    377..634     +  LTR            5' LTR (truncated): truncated 5' long terminal repeat (LTR) from HIV-1
    681..806     +  misc_feature   HIV-1 Ψ: packaging signal of human immunodeficiency virus type 1
    790..1128    +  CDS            HIV-1 gag (fragment): gag protein from human immunodeficiency virus 1; gag
   1303..1536    +  misc_feature   RRE: The Rev response element (RRE) of HIV-1 allows for Rev-dependent mRNA export from the nucleus to the cytoplasm.
   1913..2013    +  CDS            Rev (fragment): human immunodeficiency virus 1 (HIV-1) Rev protein; rev; enhances nuclear export of unspliced and incompletely spliced viral mRNAs
   2058..2175    +  misc_feature   cPPT/CTS: central polypurine tract and central termination sequence of HIV-1
   2223..3401    +  promoter       EF-1α promoter: strong constitutive promoter for human elongation factor EF-1α
   3422..3442    +  protein_bind   attB1: mutant version of attB; core recombination site for the Gateway® BP reaction BP Clonase™
   3448..4155    +  CDS            NOTCH2NLA: NT2NA_HUMAN - Also known as N2N From Homo sapiens (Human).
   4160..4184    -  protein_bind   attB2: mutant version of attB; recombination site for the Gateway® BP reaction BP Clonase™
   4192..4210    +  promoter       T3 promoter: promoter for bacteriophage T3 RNA polymerase
   4236..4254    -  promoter       T7 promoter: promoter for bacteriophage T7 RNA polymerase
   4260..4278    -  protein_bind   attB4 (fragment): mutant version of attB; core recombination site for the Gateway® BP reaction BP Clonase™
   4334..4375    +  CDS            V5 tag: epitope tag from simian virus 5
   4501..4963    +  misc_feature   IRES: internal ribosome entry site (IRES) of the encephalomyocarditis virus (EMCV)
   4977..5696    +  CDS            EGFP: the original enhanced GFP (Yang et al., 1996) mammalian codon-optimized
   5710..6298    +  misc_feature   WPRE: woodchuck hepatitis virus posttranscriptional regulatory element
   6306..6371    +  CDS            nef (fragment): NEF_HV1Z2 - Experimental evidence at protein level: Swiss-Prot protein existence level 1. Extracellular Nef protein targets CD4(+) T-lymphocytes for apoptosis by interacting with CXCR4 surface receptors. From Human immunodeficiency virus type 1 group M subtype D (isolate Z2/CDC-Z34) (HIV-1).
   6373..6606    +  LTR            3' LTR (ΔU3): self-inactivating 3' long terminal repeat (LTR) from HIV-1
   6811..6915    +  promoter       AmpR promoter: bla
   6916..7776    +  CDS            AmpR: β-lactamase; bla; confers resistance to ampicillin, carbenicillin, and related antibiotics
   7947..8535    +  rep_origin     ori: high-copy-number ColE1/pMB1/pBR322/pUC origin of replication
   8718..8772    +  CDS            lacI (fragment): lac repressor; lacI; The lac repressor binds to the lac operator to inhibit transcription in E. coli. This inhibition can be relieved by adding lactose or isopropyl-β-D-thiogalactopyranoside (IPTG).
   8778..8871    +  rep_origin     SV40 ori (fragment): SV40 origin of replication
   8896..8933    +  CDS            lacI (fragment): lac repressor; lacI; The lac repressor binds to the lac operator to inhibit transcription in E. coli. This inhibition can be relieved by adding lactose or isopropyl-β-D-thiogalactopyranoside (IPTG).
   8946..8967    +  protein_bind   CAP binding site: CAP binding activates transcription in the presence of cAMP. E. coli catabolite activator protein
   8982..9012    +  promoter       lac promoter: promoter for the E. coli lac operon
   9020..9036    +  protein_bind   lac operator: The lac repressor binds to the lac operator to inhibit transcription in E. coli. This inhibition can be relieved by adding lactose or isopropyl-β-D-thiogalactopyranoside (IPTG). lac repressor encoded by lacI
   9070..9153    +  polyA_signal   SV40 poly(A) signal (fragment): SV40 polyadenylation signal
   9320..329     +  CDS            nef (fragment) (across the origin): NEF_HV1BR - Experimental evidence at protein level: Swiss-Prot protein existence level 1. Extracellular Nef protein targets CD4(+) T-lymphocytes for apoptosis by interacting with CXCR4 surface receptors (PubMed:14990729). From Human immunodeficiency virus type 1 group M subtype B (isolate BRU/LAI) (HIV-1).
>Addgene plasmid #116441 | pHAGE-NOTCH2NL-R87M | addgene full sequence | sequence record 252462 | Addgene NGS Result
TGGAAGGGCTAATTCACTCCCAAAGAAGACAAGATATCCTTGATCTGTGGATCTACCACACACAAGGCTA
CTTCCCTGATTAGCAGAACTACACACCAGGGCCAGGGGTCAGATATCCACTGACCTTTGGATGGTGCTAC
AAGCTAGTACCAGTTGAGCCAGATAAGGTAGAAGAGGCCAATAAAGGAGAGAACACCAGCTTGTTACACC
CTGTGAGCCTGCATGGGATGGATGACCCGGAGAGAGAAGTGTTAGAGTGGAGGTTTGACAGCCGCCTAGC
ATTTCATCACGTGGCCCGAGAGCTGCATCCGGAGTACTTCAAGAACTGCTGATATCGAGCTTGCTACAAG
GGACTTTCCGCTGGGGACTTTCCAGGGAGGCGTGGCCTGGGCGGGACTGGGGAGTGGCGAGCCCTCAGAT
CCTGCATATAAGCAGCTGCTTTTTGCCTGTACTGGGTCTCTCTGGTTAGACCAGATCTGAGCCTGGGAGC
TCTCTGGCTAACTAGGGAACCCACTGCTTAAGCCTCAATAAAGCTTGCCTTGAGTGCTTCAAGTAGTGTG
TGCCCGTCTGTTGTGTGACTCTGGTAACTAGAGATCCCTCAGACCCTTTTAGTCAGTGTGGAAAATCTCT
AGCAGTGGCGCCCGAACAGGGACTTGAAAGCGAAAGGGAAACCAGAGGAGCTCTCTCGACGCAGGACTCG
GCTTGCTGAAGCGCGCACGGCAAGAGGCGAGGGGCGGCGACTGGTGAGTACGCCAAAAATTTTGACTAGC
GGAGGCTAGAAGGAGAGAGATGGGTGCGAGAGCGTCAGTATTAAGCGGGGGAGAATTAGATCGCGATGGG
AAAAAATTCGGTTAAGGCCAGGGGGAAAGAAAAAATATAAATTAAAACATATAGTATGGGCAAGCAGGGA
GCTAGAACGATTCGCAGTTAATCCTGGCCTGTTAGAAACATCAGAAGGCTGTAGACAAATACTGGGACAG
CTACAACCATCCCTTCAGACAGGATCAGAAGAACTTAGATCATTATATAATACAGTAGCAACCCTCTATT
GTGTGCATCAAAGGATAGAGATAAAAGACACCAAGGAAGCTTTAGACAAGATAGAGGAAGAGCAAAACAA
AAGTAAGACCACCGCACAGCAAGCGGCCGGCCGCTGATCTTCAGACCTGGAGGAGGAGATATGAGGGACA
ATTGGAGAAGTGAATTATATAAATATAAAGTAGTAAAAATTGAACCATTAGGAGTAGCACCCACCAAGGC
AAAGAGAAGAGTGGTGCAGAGAGAAAAAAGAGCAGTGGGAATAGGAGCTTTGTTCCTTGGGTTCTTGGGA
GCAGCAGGAAGCACTATGGGCGCAGCGTCAATGACGCTGACGGTACAGGCCAGACAATTATTGTCTGGTA
TAGTGCAGCAGCAGAACAATTTGCTGAGGGCTATTGAGGCGCAACAGCATCTGTTGCAACTCACAGTCTG
GGGCATCAAGCAGCTCCAGGCAAGAATCCTGGCTGTGGAAAGATACCTAAAGGATCAACAGCTCCTGGGG
ATTTGGGGTTGCTCTGGAAAACTCATTTGCACCACTGCTGTGCCTTGGAATGCTAGTTGGAGTAATAAAT
CTCTGGAACAGATTTGGAATCACACGACCTGGATGGAGTGGGACAGAGAAATTAACAATTACACAAGCTT
AATACACTCCTTAATTGAAGAATCGCAAAACCAGCAAGAAAAGAATGAACAAGAATTATTGGAATTAGAT
AAATGGGCAAGTTTGTGGAATTGGTTTAACATAACAAATTGGCTGTGGTATATAAAATTATTCATAATGA
TAGTAGGAGGCTTGGTAGGTTTAAGAATAGTTTTTGCTGTACTTTCTATAGTGAATAGAGTTAGGCAGGG
ATATTCACCATTATCGTTTCAGACCCACCTCCCAACCCCGAGGGGACCCGACAGGCCCGAAGGAATAGAA
GAAGAAGGTGGAGAGAGAGACAGAGACAGATCCATTCGATTAGTGAACGGATCTCGACGGTATCGCCGAA
TTCACAAATGGCAGTATTCATCCACAATTTTAAAAGAAAAGGGGGGATTGGGGGGTACAGTGCAGGGGAA
AGAATAGTAGACATAATAGCAACAGACATACAAACTAAAGAATTACAAAAACAAATTACAAAAATTCAAA
ATTTTCGGGTTTATTACAGGGACAGCAGAGATCCAGTTTGGACTAGTCGTGAGGCTCCGGTGCCCGTCAG
TGGGCAGAGCGCACATCGCCCACAGTCCCCGAGAAGTTGGGGGGAGGGGTCGGCAATTGAACCGGTGCCT
AGAGAAGGTGGCGCGGGGTAAACTGGGAAAGTGATGTCGTGTACTGGCTCCGCCTTTTTCCCGAGGGTGG
GGGAGAACCGTATATAAGTGCAGTAGTCGCCGTGAACGTTCTTTTTCGCAACGGGTTTGCCGCCAGAACA
CAGGTAAGTGCCGTGTGTGGTTCCCGCGGGCCTGGCCTCTTTACGGGTTATGGCCCTTGCGTGCCTTGAA
TTACTTCCACCTGGCTGCAGTACGTGATTCTTGATCCCGAGCTTCGGGTTGGAAGTGGGTGGGAGAGTTC
GAGGCCTTGCGCTTAAGGAGCCCCTTCGCCTCGTGCTTGAGTTGAGGCCTGGCCTGGGCGCTGGGGCCGC
CGCGTGCGAATCTGGTGGCACCTTCGCGCCTGTCTCGCTGCTTTCGATAAGTCTCTAGCCATTTAAAATT
TTTGATGACCTGCTGCGACGCTTTTTTTCTGGCAAGATAGTCTTGTAAATGCGGGCCAAGATCTGCACAC
TGGTATTTCGGTTTTTGGGGCCGCGGGCGGCGACGGGGCCCGTGCGTCCCAGCGCACATGTTCGGCGAGG
CGGGGCCTGCGAGCGCGGCCACCGAGAATCGGACGGGGGTAGTCTCAAGCTGGCCGGCCTGCTCTGGTGC
CTGGCCTCGCGCCGCCGTGTATCGCCCCGCCCTGGGCGGCAAGGCTGGCCCGGTCGGCACCAGTTGCGTG
AGCGGAAAGATGGCCGCTTCCCGGCCCTGCTGCAGGGAGCTCAAAATGGAGGACGCGGCGCTCGGGAGAG
CGGGCGGGTGAGTCACCCACACAAAGGAAAAGGGCCTTTCCGTCCTCAGCCGTCGCTTCATGTGACTCCA
CGGAGTACCGGGCGCCGTCCAGGCACCTCGATTAGTTCTCGAGCTTTTGGAGTACGTCGTCTTTAGGTTG
GGGGGAGGGGTTTTATGCGATGGAGTTTCCCCACACTGAGTGGGTGGAGACTGAAGTTAGGCCAGCTTGG
CACTTGATGTAATTCTCCTTGGAATTTGCCCTTTTTGAGTTTGGATCTTGGTTCATTCTCAAGCCTCAGA
CAGTGGTTCAAAGTTTTTTTCTTCCATTTCAGGTGTCGTGAAGCGGCCCTGCAGATATCAACAAGTTTGT
ACAAAAAAGCAGGCACCATGTGTGTTACCTACCACAATGGCACAGGATACTGCAAATGTCCAGAAGGCTT
CTTGGGGGAATATTGTCAACATCGAGACCCCTGTGAGAAGAACCGCTGCCAGAATGGTGGGACTTGTGTG
GCCCAGGCCATGCTGGGGAAAGCCACGTGCCGATGTGCCTCAGGGTTTACAGGAGAGGACTGCCAGTACT
CGACATCTCATCCATGCTTTGTGTCTCGACCTTGCCTGAATGGCGGCACATGCCATATGCTCAGCATGGA
TACCTATGAGTGCACCTGTCAAGTCGGGTTTACAGGTAAGGAGTGCCAATGGACCGATGCCTGCCTGTCT
CATCCCTGTGCAAATGGAAGTACCTGTACCACTGTGGCCAACCAGTTCTCCTGCAAATGCCTCACAGGCT
TCACAGGGCAGAAGTGTGAGACTGATGTCAATGAGTGTGACATTCCAGGACACTGCCAGCATGGTGGCAC
CTGCCTCAACCTGCCTGGTTCCTACCAGTGCCAGTGCCTTCAGGGCTTCACAGGCCAGTACTGTGACAGC
CTGTATGTGCCCTGTGCACCCTCGCCTTGTGTCAATGGAGGCACCTGTCGGCAGACTGGTGACTTCACTT
TTGAGTGCAACTGCCTTCCAGAAACAGTGAGAAGAGGAACAGAGCTCTGGGAAAGAGACAGGGAAGTCTG
GAATGGAAAAGAACACGATGAGAATTAGAACCCAGCTTTCTTGTACAAAGTGGTGATATCCAATTAACCC
TCACTAAAGGGTTGAGAATTAGAATTTGATAAAGCCCTATAGTGAGTCGTATTACCACCCAACTTTTCTA
TACAAAGTGGTTGATATCCAGCACAGTGGCGGCCGCTCGAGTCTAGAGGGCCCGCGGTTCGAAGGTAAGC
CTATCCCTAACCCTCTCCTCGGTCTCGATTCTACGCGTACCGGTTAGTAATGAGATCCCTCCCCCCCCCC
TAACGTTACTGGCCGAAGCCGCTTGGAATAAGGCCGGTGTGCGTTTGTCTATATGTTATTTTCCACCATA
TTGCCGTCTTTTGGCAATGTGAGGGCCCGGAAACCTGGCCCTGTCTTCTTGACGAGCATTCCTAGGGGTC
TTTCCCCTCTCGCCAAAGGAATGCAAGGTCTGTTGAATGTCGTGAAGGAAGCAGTTCCTCTGGAAGCTTC
TTGAAGACAAACAACGTCTGTAGCGACCCTTTGCAGGCAGCGGAACCCCCCACCTGGCGACAGGTGCCTC
TGCGGCCAAAAGCCACGTGTATAAGATACACCTGCAAAGGCGGCACAACCCCAGTGCCACGTTGTGAGTT
GGATAGTTGTGGAAAGAGTCAAATGGCTCTCCTCAAGCGTATTCAACAAGGGGCTGAAGGATGCCCAGAA
GGTACCCCATTGTATGGGATCTGATCTGGGGCCTCGGTGCACATGCTTTACATGTGTTTAGTCGAGGTTA
AAAAAACGTCTAGGCCCCCCGAACCACGGGGACGTGGTTTTCCTTTGAAAAACACGATGATAATATGGCC
ACACATATGGTGAGCAAGGGCGAGGAGCTGTTCACCGGGGTGGTGCCCATCCTGGTCGAGCTGGACGGCG
ACGTAAACGGCCACAAGTTCAGCGTGTCCGGCGAGGGCGAGGGCGATGCCACCTACGGCAAGCTGACCCT
GAAGTTCATCTGCACCACCGGCAAGCTGCCCGTGCCCTGGCCCACCCTCGTGACCACCCTGACCTACGGC
GTGCAGTGCTTCAGCCGCTACCCCGACCACATGAAGCAGCACGACTTCTTCAAGTCCGCCATGCCCGAAG
GCTACGTCCAGGAGCGCACCATCTTCTTCAAGGACGACGGCAACTACAAGACCCGCGCCGAGGTGAAGTT
CGAGGGCGACACCCTGGTGAACCGCATCGAGCTGAAGGGCATCGACTTCAAGGAGGACGGCAACATCCTG
GGGCACAAGCTGGAGTACAACTACAACAGCCACAACGTCTATATCATGGCCGACAAGCAGAAGAACGGCA
TCAAGGTGAACTTCAAGATCCGCCACAACATCGAGGACGGCAGCGTGCAGCTCGCCGACCACTACCAGCA
GAACACCCCCATCGGCGACGGCCCCGTGCTGCTGCCCGACAACCACTACCTGAGCACCCAGTCCGCCCTG
AGCAAAGACCCCAACGAGAAGCGCGATCACATGGTCCTGCTGGAGTTCGTGACCGCCGCCGGGATCACTC
TCGGCATGGACGAGCTGTACAAGTAAATCGATAGATCCTAATCAACCTCTGGATTACAAAATTTGTGAAA
GATTGACTGGTATTCTTAACTATGTTGCTCCTTTTACGCTATGTGGATACGCTGCTTTAATGCCTTTGTA
TCATGCTATTGCTTCCCGTATGGCTTTCATTTTCTCCTCCTTGTATAAATCCTGGTTGCTGTCTCTTTAT
GAGGAGTTGTGGCCCGTTGTCAGGCAACGTGGCGTGGTGTGCACTGTGTTTGCTGACGCAACCCCCACTG
GTTGGGGCATTGCCACCACCTGTCAGCTCCTTTCCGGGACTTTCGCTTTCCCCCTCCCTATTGCCACGGC
GGAACTCATCGCCGCCTGCCTTGCCCGCTGCTGGACAGGGGCTCGGCTGTTGGGCACTGACAATTCCGTG
GTGTTGTCGGGGAAATCATCGTCCTTTCCTTGGCTGCTCGCCTGTGTTGCCACCTGGATTCTGCGCGGGA
CGTCCTTCTGCTACGTCCCTTCGGCCCTCAATCCAGCGGACCTTCCTTCCCGCGGCCTGCTGCCGGCTCT
GCGGCCTCTTCCGCGTCTTCGCCTTCGCCCTCAGACGAGTCGGATCTCCCTTTGGGCCGCCTCCCCGCCT
GAGATCCTTTAAGACCAATGACTTACAAGGCAGCTGTAGATCTTAGCCACTTTTTAAAAGAAAAGGGGGG
ACTGGAAGGGCTAATTCACTCCCAACGAAGACAAGATCTGCTTTTTGCTTGTACTGGGTCTCTCTGGTTA
GACCAGATCTGAGCCTGGGAGCTCTCTGGCTAACTAGGGAACCCACTGCTTAAGCCTCAATAAAGCTTGC
CTTGAGTGCTTCAAGTAGTGTGTGCCCGTCTGTTGTGTGACTCTGGTAACTAGAGATCCCTCAGACCCTT
TTAGTCAGTGTGGAAAATCTCTAGCAGTAGTAGTTCATGTCATCTTATTATTCAGTATTTATAACTTGCA
AAGAAATGAATATCAGAGAGTGAGAGGCCCGGGTTAATTAAGGAAAGGGCTAGATCATTCTTGAAGACGA
AAGGGCCTCGTGATACGCCTATTTTTATAGGTTAATGTCATGATAATAATGGTTTCTTAGACGTCAGGTG
GCACTTTTCGGGGAAATGTGCGCGGAACCCCTATTTGTTTATTTTTCTAAATACATTCAAATATGTATCC
GCTCATGAGACAATAACCCTGATAAATGCTTCAATAATATTGAAAAAGGAAGAGTATGAGTATTCAACAT
TTCCGTGTCGCCCTTATTCCCTTTTTTGCGGCATTTTGCCTTCCTGTTTTTGCTCACCCAGAAACGCTGG
TGAAAGTAAAAGATGCTGAAGATCAGTTGGGTGCACGAGTGGGTTACATCGAACTGGATCTCAACAGCGG
TAAGATCCTTGAGAGTTTTCGCCCCGAAGAACGTTTTCCAATGATGAGCACTTTTAAAGTTCTGCTATGT
GGCGCGGTATTATCCCGTGTTGACGCCGGGCAAGAGCAACTCGGTCGCCGCATACACTATTCTCAGAATG
ACTTGGTTGAGTACTCACCAGTCACAGAAAAGCATCTTACGGATGGCATGACAGTAAGAGAATTATGCAG
TGCTGCCATAACCATGAGTGATAACACTGCGGCCAACTTACTTCTGACAACGATCGGAGGACCGAAGGAG
CTAACCGCTTTTTTGCACAACATGGGGGATCATGTAACTCGCCTTGATCGTTGGGAACCGGAGCTGAATG
AAGCCATACCAAACGACGAGCGTGACACCACGATGCCTGTAGCAATGGCAACAACGTTGCGCAAACTATT
AACTGGCGAACTACTTACTCTAGCTTCCCGGCAACAATTAATAGACTGGATGGAGGCGGATAAAGTTGCA
GGACCACTTCTGCGCTCGGCCCTTCCGGCTGGCTGGTTTATTGCTGATAAATCTGGAGCCGGTGAGCGTG
GGTCTCGCGGTATCATTGCAGCACTGGGGCCAGATGGTAAGCCCTCCCGTATCGTAGTTATCTACACGAC
GGGGAGTCAGGCAACTATGGATGAACGAAATAGACAGATCGCTGAGATAGGTGCCTCACTGATTAAGCAT
TGGTAACTGTCAGACCAAGTTTACTCATATATACTTTAGATTGATTTAAAACTTCATTTTTAATTTAAAA
GGATCTAGGTGAAGATCCTTTTTGATAATCTCATGACCAAAATCCCTTAACGTGAGTTTTCGTTCCACTG
AGCGTCAGACCCCGTAGAAAAGATCAAAGGATCTTCTTGAGATCCTTTTTTTCTGCGCGTAATCTGCTGC
TTGCAAACAAAAAAACCACCGCTACCAGCGGTGGTTTGTTTGCCGGATCAAGAGCTACCAACTCTTTTTC
CGAAGGTAACTGGCTTCAGCAGAGCGCAGATACCAAATACTGTTCTTCTAGTGTAGCCGTAGTTAGGCCA
CCACTTCAAGAACTCTGTAGCACCGCCTACATACCTCGCTCTGCTAATCCTGTTACCAGTGGCTGCTGCC
AGTGGCGATAAGTCGTGTCTTACCGGGTTGGACTCAAGACGATAGTTACCGGATAAGGCGCAGCGGTCGG
GCTGAACGGGGGGTTCGTGCACACAGCCCAGCTTGGAGCGAACGACCTACACCGAACTGAGATACCTACA
GCGTGAGCTATGAGAAAGCGCCACGCTTCCCGAAGGGAGAAAGGCGGACAGGTATCCGGTAAGCGGCAGG
GTCGGAACAGGAGAGCGCACGAGGGAGCTTCCAGGGGGAAACGCCTGGTATCTTTATAGTCCTGTCGGGT
TTCGCCACCTCTGACTTGAGCGTCGATTTTTGTGATGCTCGTCAGGGGGGCGGAGCCTATGGAAAAACGC
CAGCAACGCGGCCTTTTTACGGTTCCTGGCCTTTTGCTGGCCTTTTGCTCACATGTTCTTTCCTGCGTTA
TCCCCTGATTCTGTGGATAACCGTATTACCGCCTTTGAGTGAGCTGATACCGCTCGCCGCAGCCGAACGA
CCGAGCGCAGCGAGTCAGTGAGCGAGGAAGCGGAAGAGCGCCCAATACGCAAACCGCCTCTCCCCGCGCG
TTGGCCGATTCATTAATGCAGCAAGCTCATGGCTGACTAATTTTTTTTATTTATGCAGAGGCCGAGGCCG
CCTCGGCCTCTGAGCTATTCCAGAAGTAGTGAGGAGGCTTTTTTGGAGGCCTAGGCTTTTGCAAAAAGCT
CCCCGTGGCACGACAGGTTTCCCGACTGGAAAGCGGGCAGTGAGCGCAACGCAATTAATGTGAGTTAGCT
CACTCATTAGGCACCCCAGGCTTTACACTTTATGCTTCCGGCTCGTATGTTGTGTGGAATTGTGAGCGGA
TAACAATTTCACACAGGAAACAGCTATGACATGATTACGAATTTCACAAATAAAGCATTTTTTTCACTGC
ATTCTAGTTGTGGTTTGTCCAAACTCATCAATGTATCTTATCATGTCTGGATCAACTGGATAACTCAAGC
TAACCAAAATCATCCCAAACTTCCCACCCCATACCCTATTACCACTGCCAATTACCTGTGGTTTCATTTA
CTCTAAACCTGTGATTCCTCTGAATTATTTTCATTTTAAAGAAATTGTATTTGTTAAATATGTACTACAA
ACTTAGTAGT
