>Addgene plasmid #116441 | pHAGE-NOTCH2NL-R87M | depositor partial sequence | sequence record 219315 | insert
ATGTGTGTTACCTACCACAATGGCACAGGATACTGCAAATGTCCAGAAGGCTTCTTGGGGGAATATTGTC
AACATCGAGACCCCTGTGAGAAGAACCGCTGCCAGAATGGTGGGACTTGTGTGGCCCAGGCCATGCTGGG
GAAAGCCACGTGCCGATGTGCCTCAGGGTTTACAGGAGAGGACTGCCAGTACTCGACATCTCATCCATGC
TTTGTGTCTCGACCTTGCCTGAATGGCGGCACATGCCATATGCTCAGCATGGATACCTATGAGTGCACCT
GTCAAGTCGGGTTTACAGGTAAGGAGTGCCAATGGACCGATGCCTGCCTGTCTCATCCCTGTGCAAATGG
AAGTACCTGTACCACTGTGGCCAACCAGTTCTCCTGCAAATGCCTCACAGGCTTCACAGGGCAGAAGTGT
GAGACTGATGTCAATGAGTGTGACATTCCAGGACACTGCCAGCATGGTGGCACCTGCCTCAACCTGCCTG
GTTCCTACCAGTGCCAGTGCCTTCAGGGCTTCACAGGCCAGTACTGTGACAGCCTGTATGTGCCCTGTGC
ACCCTCGCCTTGTGTCAATGGAGGCACCTGTCGGCAGACTGGTGACTTCACTTTTGAGTGCAACTGCCTT
CCAGAAACAGTGAGAAGAGGAACAGAGCTCTGGGAAAGAGACAGGGAAGTCTGGAATGGAAAAGAACACG
ATGAGAATTAG
